>Addgene plasmid #78085 | LRGUK gRNA (BRDN0001147114) | addgene full sequence | sequence record 188954 | Addgene Assembled Sequence
CCCGGGTGCAAAGATGGATAAAGTTTTAAACAGAGAGGAATCTTTGCAGCTAATGGACCTTCTAGGTCTT
GAAAGGAGTGGGAATTGGCTCCGGTGCCCGTCAGTGGGCAGAGCGCACATCGCCCACAGTCCCCGAGAAG
TTGGGGGGAGGGGTCGGCAATTGATCCGGTGCCTAGAGAAGGTGGCGCGGGGTAAACTGGGAAAGTGATG
TCGTGTACTGGCTCCGCCTTTTTCCCGAGGGTGGGGGAGAACCGTATATAAGTGCAGTAGTCGCCGTGAA
CGTTCTTTTTCGCAACGGGTTTGCCGCCAGAACACAGGTAAGTGCCGTGTGTGGTTCCCGCGGGCCTGGC
CTCTTTACGGGTTATGGCCCTTGCGTGCCTTGAATTACTTCCACCTGGCTGCAGTACGTGATTCTTGATC
CCGAGCTTCGGGTTGGAAGTGGGTGGGAGAGTTCGAGGCCTTGCGCTTAAGGAGCCCCTTCGCCTCGTGC
TTGAGTTGAGGCCTGGCCTGGGCGCTGGGGCCGCCGCGTGCGAATCTGGTGGCACCTTCGCGCCTGTCTC
GCTGCTTTCGATAAGTCTCTAGCCATTTAAAATTTTTGATGACCTGCTGCGACGCTTTTTTTCTGGCAAG
ATAGTCTTGTAAATGCGGGCCAAGATCTGCACACTGGTATTTCGGTTTTTGGGGCCGCGGGCGGCGACGG
GGCCCGTGCGTCCCAGCGCACATGTTCGGCGAGGCGGGGCCTGCGAGCGCGGCCACCGAGAATCGGACGG
GGGTAGTCTCAAGCTGGCCGGCCTGCTCTGGTGCCTGGCCTCGCGCCGCCGTGTATCGCCCCGCCCTGGG
CGGCAAGGCTGGCCCGGTCGGCACCAGTTGCGTGAGCGGAAAGATGGCCGCTTCCCGGCCCTGCTGCAGG
GAGCTCAAAATGGAGGACGCGGCGCTCGGGAGAGCGGGCGGGTGAGTCACCCACACAAAGGAAAAGGGCC
TTTCCGTCCTCAGCCGTCGCTTCATGTGACTCCACGGAGTACCGGGCGCCGTCCAGGCACCTCGATTAGT
TCTCGAGCTTTTGGAGTACGTCGTCTTTAGGTTGGGGGGAGGGGTTTTATGCGATGGAGTTTCCCCACAC
TGAGTGGGTGGAGACTGAAGTTAGGCCAGCTTGGCACTTGATGTAATTCTCCTTGGAATTTGCCCTTTTT
GAGTTTGGATCTTGGTTCATTCTCAAGCCTCAGACAGTGGTTCAAAGTTTTTTTCTTCCATTTCAGGTGT
CGTGACGTACGGCCACCATGACCGAGTACAAGCCCACGGTGCGCCTCGCCACCCGCGACGACGTCCCCAG
GGCCGTACGCACCCTCGCCGCCGCGTTCGCCGACTACCCCGCCACGCGCCACACCGTCGATCCGGACCGC
CACATCGAGCGGGTCACCGAGCTGCAAGAACTCTTCCTCACGCGCGTCGGGCTCGACATCGGCAAGGTGT
GGGTCGCGGACGACGGCGCCGCCGTGGCGGTCTGGACCACGCCGGAGAGCGTCGAAGCGGGGGCGGTGTT
CGCCGAGATCGGCCCGCGCATGGCCGAGTTGAGCGGTTCCCGGCTGGCCGCGCAGCAACAGATGGAAGGC
CTCCTGGCGCCGCACCGGCCCAAGGAGCCCGCGTGGTTCCTGGCCACCGTCGGAGTCTCGCCCGACCACC
AGGGCAAGGGTCTGGGCAGCGCCGTCGTGCTCCCCGGAGTGGAGGCGGCCGAGCGCGCCGGGGTGCCCGC
CTTCCTGGAGACCTCCGCGCCCCGCAACCTCCCCTTCTACGAGCGGCTCGGCTTCACCGTCACCGCCGAC
GTCGAGGTGCCCGAAGGACCGCGCACCTGGTGCATGACCCGCAAGCCCGGTGCCTGAACGCGTTAAGTCG
ACAATCAACCTCTGGATTACAAAATTTGTGAAAGATTGACTGGTATTCTTAACTATGTTGCTCCTTTTAC
GCTATGTGGATACGCTGCTTTAATGCCTTTGTATCATGCTATTGCTTCCCGTATGGCTTTCATTTTCTCC
TCCTTGTATAAATCCTGGTTGCTGTCTCTTTATGAGGAGTTGTGGCCCGTTGTCAGGCAACGTGGCGTGG
TGTGCACTGTGTTTGCTGACGCAACCCCCACTGGTTGGGGCATTGCCACCACCTGTCAGCTCCTTTCCGG
GACTTTCGCTTTCCCCCTCCCTATTGCCACGGCGGAACTCATCGCCGCCTGCCTTGCCCGCTGCTGGACA
GGGGCTCGGCTGTTGGGCACTGACAATTCCGTGGTGTTGTCGGGGAAATCATCGTCCTTTCCTTGGCTGC
TCGCCTGTGTTGCCACCTGGATTCTGCGCGGGACGTCCTTCTGCTACGTCCCTTCGGCCCTCAATCCAGC
GGACCTTCCTTCCCGCGGCCTGCTGCCGGCTCTGCGGCCTCTTCCGCGTCTTCGCCTTCGCCCTCAGACG
AGTCGGATCTCCCTTTGGGCCGCCTCCCCGCGTCGACTTTAAGACCAATGACTTACAAGGCAGCTGTAGA
TCTTAGCCACTTTTTAAAAGAAAAGGGGGGACTGGAAGGGCTAATTCACTCCCAACGAAGACAAGATCTG
CTTTTTGCTTGTACTGGGTCTCTCTGGTTAGACCAGATCTGAGCCTGGGAGCTCTCTGGCTAACTAGGGA
ACCCACTGCTTAAGCCTCAATAAAGCTTGCCTTGAGTGCTTCAAGTAGTGTGTGCCCGTCTGTTGTGTGA
CTCTGGTAACTAGAGATCCCTCAGACCCTTTTAGTCAGTGTGGAAAATCTCTAGCAGTACGTATAGTAGT
TCATGTCATCTTATTATTCAGTATTTATAACTTGCAAAGAAATGAATATCAGAGAGTGAGAGGAACTTGT
TTATTGCAGCTTATAATGGTTACAAATAAAGCAATAGCATCACAAATTTCACAAATAAAGCATTTTTTTC
ACTGCATTCTAGTTGTGGTTTGTCCAAACTCATCAATGTATCTTATCATGTCTGGCTCTAGCTATCCCGC
CCCTAACTCCGCCCATCCCGCCCCTAACTCCGCCCAGTTCCGCCCATTCTCCGCCCCATGGCTGACTAAT
TTTTTTTATTTATGCAGAGGCCGAGGCCGCCTCGGCCTCTGAGCTATTCCAGAAGTAGTGAGGAGGCTTT
TTTGGAGGCCTAGGGACGTACCCAATTCGCCCTATAGTGAGTCGTATTACGCGCGCTCACTGGCCGTCGT
TTTACAACGTCGTGACTGGGAAAACCCTGGCGTTACCCAACTTAATCGCCTTGCAGCACATCCCCCTTTC
GCCAGCTGGCGTAATAGCGAAGAGGCCCGCACCGATCGCCCTTCCCAACAGTTGCGCAGCCTGAATGGCG
AATGGG
[124 nt withheld, positions 3367-3490]
C
[91 nt withheld, positions 3492-3582]
A
[49 nt withheld, positions 3584-3632]
CCTTTGACGTTGGAGTCCACGTTCTTT
[37 nt withheld, positions 3660-3696]
ACCCTATCTCGGTCTATTCTTTTGATTTATAAGGGATTTTGCCGATTTCGGCCTATTGGTTAAAAAATGA
GCTGATTTAACAAAAATTTAACGCGAATTTTAACAAAATATTAACGCTTACAATTTAGGTGGCACTTTTC
GGGGAAATGTGCGCGGAACCCCTATTTGTTTATTTTTCTAAATACATTCAAATATGTATCCGCTCATGAG
ACAATAACCCTGATAAATGCTTCAATAATATTGAAAAAGGAAGAGTATGAGTATTCAACATTTCCGTGTC
GCCCTTATTCCCTTTTTTGCGGCATTTTGCCTTCCTGTTTTTGCTCACCCAGAAACGCTGGTGAAAGTAA
AAGATGCTGAAGATCAGTTGGGTGCACGAGTGGGTTACATCGAACTGGATCTCAACAGCGGTAAGATCCT
TGAGAGTTTTCGCCCCGAAGAACGTTTTCCAATGATGAGCACTTTTAAAGTTCTGCTATGTGGCGCGGTA
TTATCCCGTATTGACGCCGGGCAAGAGCAACTCGGTCGCCGCATACACTATTCTCAGAATGACTTGGTTG
AGTACTCACCAGTCACAGAAAAGCATCTTACGGATGGCATGACAGTAAGAGAATTATGCAGTGCTGCCAT
AACCATGAGTGATAACACTGCGGCCAACTTACTTCTGACAACGATCGGAGGACCGAAGGAGCTAACCGCT
TTTTTGCACAACATGGGGGATCATGTAACTCGCCTTGATCGTTGGGAACCGGAGCTGAATGAAGCCATAC
CAAACGACGAGCGTGACACCACGATGCCTGTAGCAATGGCAACAACGTTGCGCAAACTATTAACTGGCGA
ACTACTTACTCTAGCTTCCCGGCAACAATTAATAGACTGGATGGAGGCGGATAAAGTTGCAGGACCACTT
CTGCGCTCGGCCCTTCCGGCTGGCTGGTTTATTGCTGATAAATCTGGAGCCGGTGAGCGTGGGTCTCGCG
GTATCATTGCAGCACTGGGGCCAGATGGTAAGCCCTCCCGTATCGTAGTTATCTACACGACGGGGAGTCA
GGCAACTATGGATGAACGAAATAGACAGATCGCTGAGATAGGTGCCTCACTGATTAAGCATTGGTAACTG
TCAGACCAAGTTTACTCATATATACTTTAGATTGATTTAAAACTTCATTTTTAATTTAAAAGGATCTAGG
TGAAGATCCTTTTTGATAATCTCATGACCAAAATCCCTTAACGTGAGTTTTCGTTCCACTGAGCGTCAGA
CCCCGTAGAAAAGATCAAAGGATCTTCTTGAGATCCTTTTTTTCTGCGCGTAATCTGCTGCTTGCAAACA
AAAAAACCACCGCTACCAGCGGTGGTTTGTTTGCCGGATCAAGAGCTACCAACTCTTTTTCCGAAGGTAA
CTGGCTTCAGCAGAGCGCAGATACCAAATACTGTTCTTCTAGTGTAGCCGTAGTTAGGCCACCACTTCAA
GAACTCTGTAGCACCGCCTACATACCTCGCTCTGCTAATCCTGTTACCAGTGGCTGCTGCCAGTGGCGAT
AAGTCGTGTCTTACCGGGTTGGACTCAAGACGATAGTTACCGGATAAGGCGCAGCGGTCGGGCTGAACGG
GGGGTTCGTGCACACAGCCCAGCTTGGAGCGAACGACCTACACCGAACTGAGATACCTACAGCGTGAGCT
ATGAGAAAGCGCCACGCTTCCCGAAGGGAGAAAGGCGGACAGGTATCCGGTAAGCGGCAGGGTCGGAACA
GGAGAGCGCACGAGGGAGCTTCCAGGGGGAAACGCCTGGTATCTTTATAGTCCTGTCGGGTTTCGCCACC
TCTGACTTGAGCGTCGATTTTTGTGATGCTCGTCAGGGGGGCGGAGCCTATGGAAAAACGCCAGCAACGC
GGCCTTTTTACGGTTCCTGGCCTTTTGCTGGCCTTTTGCTCACATGTTCTTTCCTGCGTTATCCCCTGAT
TCTGTGGATAACCGTATTACCGCCTTTGAGTGAGCTGATACCGCTCGCCGCAGCCGAACGACCGAGCGCA
GCGAGTCAGTGAGCGAGGAAGCGGAAGAGCGCCCAATACGCAAACCGCCTCTCCCCGCGCGTTGGCCGAT
TCATTAATGCAGCTGGCACGACAGGTTTCCCGACTGGAAAGCGGGCAGTGAGCGCAACGCAATTAATGTG
AGTTAGCTCACTCATTAGGCACCCCAGGCTTTACACTTTATGCTTCCGGCTCGTATGTTGTGTGGAATTG
TGAGCGGATAACAATTTCACACAGGAAACAGCTATGACCATGATTACGCCAAGCGCGCAATTAACCCTCA
CTAAAGGGAACAAAAGCTGGAGCTGCAAGCTTAATGTAGTCTTATGCAATACTCTTGTAGTCTTGCAACA
TGGTAACGATGAGTTAGCAACATGCCTTACAAGGAGAGAAAAAGCACCGTGCATGCCGATTGGTGGAAGT
AAGGTGGTACGATCGTGCCTTATTAGGAAGGCAACAGACGGGTCTGACATGGATTGGACGAACCACTGAA
TTGCCGCATTGCAGAGATATTGTATTTAAGTGCCTAGCTCGATACATAAACGGGTCTCTCTGGTTAGACC
AGATCTGAGCCTGGGAGCTCTCTGGCTAACTAGGGAACCCACTGCTTAAGCCTCAATAAAGCTTGCCTTG
AGTGCTTCAAGTAGTGTGTGCCCGTCTGTTGTGTGACTCTGGTAACTAGAGATCCCTCAGACCCTTTTAG
TCAGTGTGGAAAATCTCTAGCAGTGGCGCCCGAACAGGGACTTGAAAGCGAAAGGGAAACCAGAGGAGCT
CTCTCGACGCAGGACTCGGCTTGCTGAAGCGCGCACGGCAAGAGGCGAGGGGCGGCGACTGGTGAGTACG
CCAAAAATTTTGACTAGCGGAGGCTAGAAGGAGAGAGATGGGTGCGAGAGCGTCAGTATTAAGCGGGGGA
GAATTAGATCGCGATGGGAAAAAATTCGGTTAAGGCCAGGGGGAAAGAAAAAATATAAATTAAAACATAT
AGTATGGGCAAGCAGGGAGCTAGAACGATTCGCAGTTAATCCTGGCCTGTTAGAAACATCAGAAGGCTGT
AGACAAATACTGGGACAGCTACAACCATCCCTTCAGACAGGATCAGAAGAACTTAGATCATTATATAATA
CAGTAGCAACCCTCTATTGTGTGCATCAAAGGATAGAGATAAAAGACACCAAGGAAGCTTTAGACAAGAT
AGAGGAAGAGCAAAACAAAAGTAAGACCACCGCACAGCAAGCGGCCGCTGATCTTCAGACCTGGAGGAGG
AGATATGAGGGACAATTGGAGAAGTGAATTATATAAATATAAAGTAGTAAAAATTGAACCATTAGGAGTA
GCACCCACCAAGGCAAAGAGAAGAGTGGTGCAGAGAGAAAAAAGAGCAGTGGGAATAGGAGCTTTGTTCC
TTGGGTTCTTGGGAGCAGCAGGAAGCACTATGGGCGCAGCGTCAATGACGCTGACGGTACAGGCCAGACA
ATTATTGTCTGGTATAGTGCAGCAGCAGAACAATTTGCTGAGGGCTATTGAGGCGCAACAGCATCTGTTG
CAACTCACAGTCTGGGGCATCAAGCAGCTCCAGGCAAGAATCCTGGCTGTGGAAAGATACCTAAAGGATC
AACAGCTCCTGGGGATTTGGGGTTGCTCTGGAAAACTCATTTGCACCACTGCTGTGCCTTGGAATGCTAG
TTGGAGTAATAAATCTCTGGAACAGATTTGGAATCACACGACCTGGATGGAGTGGGACAGAGAAATTAAC
AATTACACAAGCTTAATACACTCCTTAATTGAAGAATCGCAAAACCAGCAAGAAAAGAATGAACAAGAAT
TATTGGAATTAGATAAATGGGCAAGTTTGTGGAATTGGTTTAACATAACAAATTGGCTGTGGTATATAAA
ATTATTCATAATGATAGTAGGAGGCTTGGTAGGTTTAAGAATAGTTTTTGCTGTACTTTCTATAGTGAAT
AGAGTTAGGCAGGGATATTCACCATTATCGTTTCAGACCCACCTCCCAACCCCGAGGGGACCCAGAGAGG
GCCTATTTCCCATGATTCCTTCATATTTGCATATACGATACAAGGCTGTTAGAGAGATAATTAGAATTAA
TTTGACTGTAAACACAAAGATATTAGTACAAAATACGTGACGTAGAAAGTAATAATTTCTTGGGTAGTTT
GCAGTTTTAAAATTATGTTTTAAAATGGACTATCATATGCTTACCGTAACTTGAAAGTATTTCGATTTCT
TGGCTTTATATATCTTGTGGAAAGGACGAAACACCGTGAGCCTCGTTATATCCTGGGTTTTAGAGCTAGA
AATAGCAAGTTAAAATAAGGCTAGTCCGTTATCAACTTGAAAAAGTGGCACCGAGTCGGTGCTTTTTTAA
GCTTGGCGTAACTAGATCTTGAGACAAATGGCAGTATTCATCCACAATTTTAAAAGAAAAGGGGGGATTG
GGGGGTACAGTGCAGGGGAAAGAATAGTAGACATAATAGCAACAGACATACAAACTAAAGAATTACAAAA
ACAAATTACAAAAATTCAAAATTTTCGGGTTTATTACAGGGACAGCAGAGATCCACTTTGGCGCCGGCTC
GAGGGGG
Features (pLannotate 1.2.2; 29 found; start..end, strand, type, name):
     14..80      +  CDS            small t antigen (fragment): SV40 (simian virus 40) small t antigen
    106..317     +  promoter       EF-1α core promoter: core promoter for human elongation factor EF-1α
    318..1256    +  intron         EF-1α intron A: intron upstream of the start codon of human EF-1α
   1278..1877    +  CDS            PuroR (fragment): puromycin N-acetyltransferase; pac from Streptomyces; confers resistance to puromycin
   1893..2481    +  misc_feature   WPRE: woodchuck hepatitis virus posttranscriptional regulatory element
   2532..2551    +  misc_feature   cPPT/CTS (fragment): central polypurine tract and central termination sequence of HIV-1
   2553..2786    +  LTR            3' LTR (ΔU3): self-inactivating 3' long terminal repeat (LTR) from HIV-1
   2864..2985    +  polyA_signal   SV40 poly(A) signal: SV40 polyadenylation signal
   3025..3160    +  rep_origin     SV40 ori: SV40 origin of replication
   3181..3199    -  promoter       T7 promoter: promoter for bacteriophage T7 RNA polymerase
   3207..3362    +  CDS            lacZα (fragment): LacZα fragment of β-galactosidase; lacZ fragment
   3367..3795    +  rep_origin     f1 ori (sequence partly withheld): f1 bacteriophage origin of replication; arrow indicates direction of (+) strand synthesis
   3848..3952    +  promoter       AmpR promoter: bla
   3953..4813    +  CDS            AmpR: β-lactamase; bla; confers resistance to ampicillin, carbenicillin, and related antibiotics
   4984..5572    +  rep_origin     ori: high-copy-number ColE1/pMB1/pBR322/pUC origin of replication
   5755..5847    +  CDS            lacI (fragment): lac repressor; lacI; The lac repressor binds to the lac operator to inhibit transcription in E. coli. This inhibition can be relieved by adding lactose or isopropyl-β-D-thiogalactopyranoside (IPTG).
   5860..5881    +  protein_bind   CAP binding site: CAP binding activates transcription in the presence of cAMP. E. coli catabolite activator protein
   5896..5926    +  promoter       lac promoter: promoter for the E. coli lac operon
   5934..5950    +  protein_bind   lac operator: The lac repressor binds to the lac operator to inhibit transcription in E. coli. This inhibition can be relieved by adding lactose or isopropyl-β-D-thiogalactopyranoside (IPTG). lac repressor encoded by lacI
   5995..6013    +  promoter       T3 promoter: promoter for bacteriophage T3 RNA polymerase
   6041..6267    +  promoter       RSV promoter: Rous sarcoma virus enhancer/promoter
   6268..6448    +  LTR            5' LTR (truncated): truncated 5' long terminal repeat (LTR) from HIV-1
   6495..6620    +  misc_feature   HIV-1 Ψ: packaging signal of human immunodeficiency virus type 1
   6604..6967    +  CDS            HIV-1 gag (fragment): gag protein from human immunodeficiency virus 1; gag
   7113..7346    +  misc_feature   RRE: The Rev response element (RRE) of HIV-1 allows for Rev-dependent mRNA export from the nucleus to the cytoplasm.
   7723..7749    +  CDS            Rev (fragment): human immunodeficiency virus 1 (HIV-1) Rev protein; rev; enhances nuclear export of unspliced and incompletely spliced viral mRNAs
   7753..7993    +  promoter       U6 promoter: RNA polymerase III promoter for human U6 snRNA
   8023..8098    +  misc_RNA       gRNA scaffold: guide RNA scaffold for the Streptococcus pyogenes CRISPR/Cas9 system
   8154..8271    +  misc_feature   cPPT/CTS: central polypurine tract and central termination sequence of HIV-1
