[The description below was written by a language model from this plasmid's Addgene catalogue record and pLannotate feature annotations shown in this document.]
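Description:
LRGUK gRNA (BRDN0001147114) is a third-generation lentiviral CRISPR guide plasmid built on the lentiGuide-Puro backbone, designed to deliver a single guide RNA against human LRGUK (designed against reference transcript NM_144648.1) into mammalian cells. In bacteria it is maintained as a high-copy plasmid through a ColE1/pUC-type origin and selected with ampicillin via the β-lactamase gene. The backbone also carries an f1 origin, an SV40 origin and poly(A) signal, and remnants of lac and phage promoter elements from the parental cloning vector.

The viral cassette is driven by an RSV promoter fused to a truncated HIV-1 5' LTR, which makes genomic RNA production Tat-independent. This is followed by the Ψ packaging signal with a partial gag sequence, and the Rev response element for Rev-dependent nuclear export. Within the transfer region, a human U6 RNA polymerase III promoter drives the LRGUK-specific spacer joined to the Streptococcus pyogenes Cas9 gRNA scaffold. A cPPT/CTS element that aids nuclear import of the provirus sits downstream. A separate EF-1α promoter with its intron A expresses puromycin N-acetyltransferase for selection of transduced cells. A WPRE enhances transcript expression, and the ΔU3 3' LTR makes the integrated provirus self-inactivating.

The plasmid does not encode Cas9, so it is meant to be used alongside a separate Cas9 vector such as lentiCas9-Blast or in cells that already express Cas9. It is an individual clone associated with a human kinome gRNA library and is suited to targeted disruption of LRGUK. The annotated feature table covers the full 8,323 nt assembled sequence and is consistent with the catalogue description.
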