Addgene plasmid #78085: LRGUK gRNA (BRDN0001147114)
Purpose: 3rd generation lentiviral gRNA plasmid targeting human LRGUK
Depositing lab: John Doench & David Root. Depositing organization: Broad Institute. Publication: Optimized sgRNA design to maximize activity and minimize off-target effects of CRISPR-Cas9. Doench JG, Fusi N, Sullender M, Hegde M, Vaimberg EW, Donovan KF, Smith I, Tothova Z, Wilen C, Orchard R, Virgin HW, Listgarten J, Root DE. Nat Biotechnol. 2016 Jan 18. doi: 10.1038/nbt.3437. PubMed 26780180.
Backbone
  Vector backbone: lentiGuide-Puro
  Backbone manufacturer: Zhang Lab (Addgene plasmid # 52963)
  Vector type: Mammalian Expression, Lentiviral, CRISPR
  Selectable markers: Puromycin
Growth in bacteria
  Bacterial resistance: Ampicillin, 100 μg/mL
  Growth temperature: 37°C
  Growth strain: DH5alpha
  Copy number: High Copy
Gene/Insert
  Gene/Insert name: LRGUK (alt names: LRGUK; NM_144648.1)
  gRNA/shRNA sequence: TGAGCCTCGTTATATCCTGG
  Species: H. sapiens (human)
  Entrez Gene: LRGUK (a.k.a. FLJ32786)
  Promoter: hU6
  Cloning method: Unknown
  Sequencing primers: 5′ U6-F; 3′ pS2-R
Terms and licenses: Academic/Nonprofit Terms; Industry Terms: Not Available to Industry
Depositor comments: The gRNA was designed to target the following Genbank reference sequence(s): NM_144648.1. Note that this plasmid does NOT contain Cas9. It should be used in conjunction with lentiCas9-Blast (Addgene #52962) or otherwise with cell lines already expressing Cas9. Browse the full kinome gRNA library at http://www.addgene.org/pooled-library/broadgpp-human-kinome/ or visit http://www.broadinstitute.org/rnai/public/ for detailed protocols and information.
How to cite: LRGUK gRNA (BRDN0001147114) was a gift from John Doench & David Root (Addgene plasmid # 78085 ; http://n2t.net/addgene:78085 ; RRID:Addgene_78085)
