>Addgene plasmid #78085 | LRGUK gRNA (BRDN0001147114) | depositor partial sequence | sequence record 145544 | Target Sequence
TGAGCCTCGTTATATCCTGG
