>Addgene plasmid #78085 | LRGUK gRNA (BRDN0001147114) | addgene partial sequence | sequence record 188953 | hU6-F
ACGCTAGAAAGTAATAATTTCTTGGGTAGTTTGCAGCTTTTAAAATTATGTTTTAAAATGGACTATCATA
TGCTTACCGTAACTTGAAAGTATTTCGATTTCTTGGCTTTATATATCTTGTGGAAAGGACGAAACACCGT
GAGCCTCGTTATATCCTGGGTTTTAGAGCTAGAAATAGCAAGTTAAAATAAGGCTAGTCCGTTATCAACT
TGAAAAAGTGGCACCGAGTCGGTGCTTTTTTAAGCTTGGCGTAACTAGATCTTGAGACAAATGGCAGTAT
TCATCCACAATTTTAAAAGAAAAGGGGGGATTGGGGGGTACAGTGCAGGGGAAAGAATAGTAGACATAAT
AGCAACAGACATACAAACTAAAGAATTACAAAAACAAATTACAAAAATTCAAAATTTTCGGGTTTATTAC
AGGGACAGCAGAGATCCACTTTGGCGCCGGCTCGAGGGGGCCCGGGTGCAAAGATGGATAAAGTTTTAAA
CAGAGAGGAATCTTTGCAGCTAATGGACCTTCTAGGTCTTGAAAGGAGTGGGAATTGGCTCCGGTGCCCG
TCAGTGGGCA
